Addgene plasmid #137905: pGEL051
Purpose: (Empty Backbone) Dual-mini35S-enhancer driven Cas9-Csy4 system
Depositing lab: Yong Zhang. Depositing organization: University of Electronic Science and Technology of China. Publication: Bidirectional Promoter-Based CRISPR-Cas9 Systems for Plant Genome Editing. Ren Q, Zhong Z, Wang Y, You Q, Li Q, Yuan M, He Y, Qi C, Tang X, Zheng X, Zhang T, Qi Y, Zhang Y. Front Plant Sci. 2019 Sep 20;10:1173. doi: 10.3389/fpls.2019.01173. eCollection 2019. PubMed 31616455.
Backbone
  Vector backbone: pTX152
  Vector type: Plant Expression, CRISPR
Growth in bacteria
  Bacterial resistance: Kanamycin, 50 μg/mL
  Growth temperature: 37°C
  Growth strain: ccdB Survival
  Copy number: High Copy
Gene/Insert
  Gene/Insert name: None
Terms and licenses: Academic/Nonprofit Terms; Industry Terms: Not Available to Industry
How to cite: pGEL051 was a gift from Yong Zhang (Addgene plasmid # 137905 ; http://n2t.net/addgene:137905 ; RRID:Addgene_137905)
