[The description below was written by a language model from this plasmid's Addgene catalogue record and pLannotate feature annotations shown in this document.]
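Description:
pGEL051 is an empty-backbone binary T-DNA vector for plant CRISPR-Cas9 genome editing, built on pTX152 and about 15.7 kb in size. It carries a ColE1/pUC-type origin with the pBR322 bom site and a kanamycin resistance gene for propagation in E. coli. The pVS1 oriV, RepA and StaA functions support replication and stable maintenance in Agrobacterium. Between the nopaline-type left and right borders, an enhanced CaMV 35S promoter drives a hygromycin phosphotransferase gene with a CaMV poly(A) signal, which allows selection of transformed plant cells.

The editing payload is arranged around a bidirectional promoter made of two minimal CaMV 35S promoters facing away from each other. They flank a roughly 600 bp region that the catalogue describes as an enhancer but that is not annotated in the feature tables. In one direction the promoter drives Csy4 (Cas6f, the Pseudomonas aeruginosa CRISPR endoribonuclease) followed by Streptococcus pyogenes Cas9, ending at the Arabidopsis HSP18.2 terminator. The short gap between the two coding sequences suggests a linker or self-cleaving peptide, but the record does not identify it. In the other direction the promoter reads toward a ccdB counter-selection cassette, an S. pyogenes guide RNA scaffold and the OCS terminator. The ccdB cassette is a placeholder to be replaced by user-supplied guide sequences, which is why the plasmid is grown in a ccdB-tolerant strain. Guides are therefore made as a Pol II transcript, and Csy4 is presumably there to cut it into functional guide RNAs, although Csy4 recognition sites are not annotated.

The depositor and sequencing-derived records differ by only a few bases and show the same feature layout.
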