Features (pLannotate 1.2.2; 23 found; start..end, strand, type, name):
     16..723     -  terminator     OCS terminator: octopine synthase terminator
    750..825     -  misc_RNA       gRNA scaffold: guide RNA scaffold for the Streptococcus pyogenes CRISPR/Cas9 system
    833..898     +  intron         PDK intron (fragment): pdk; modified pyruvate orthophosphate dikinase intron from Flaveria trinervia 3.0
    989..1147    +  CDS            ccdA (fragment): CCDA_ECO57 - Also known as H, letA. Experimental evidence at protein level: Swiss-Prot protein existence level 1. Antitoxin component of a type II toxin-antitoxin (TA) system which inhibits the post-segregational killing (PSK) of plasmid-free cells, also referred to as a plasmid addiction system. Binds to and blocks the activity of CcdB; will also remove bound CcdB protein from the CcdB-GyrA complex by forming a CcdA-CcdB complex, a process termed rejuvenation. Functions as a transcriptional corepressor for the ccdAB operon, repression also requires CcdB (By similarity). From Escherichia coli
   1152..1454    +  CDS            ccdB: CCDB_ECOLI - Also known as G, letB, letD. Experimental evidence at protein level: Swiss-Prot protein existence level 1. Toxic component of a type II toxin-antitoxin (TA) system, functioning in plasmid maintainence. Responsible for the post- segregational killing (PSK) of plasmid-free cells, also referred to as a plasmid addiction system. Half-life of over 2 hours. Cell killing by CcdB is accompanied by filamentation, defects in chromosome and plasmid segregation, defects in cell division, formation of anucleate cells, decreased DNA synthesis and plasmid loss. Interferes with the activity of DN
   1490..1536    -  promoter       minimal CaMV 35S promoter: minimal 35S promoter from cauliflower mosaic virus
   2129..2174    +  promoter       minimal CaMV 35S promoter: minimal 35S promoter from cauliflower mosaic virus
   2250..2810    +  CDS            cas6f: CAS6_PSEAB - Also known as csy4. Experimental evidence at protein level: Swiss-Prot protein existence level 1. CRISPR (clustered regularly interspaced short palindromic repeat) is an adaptive immune system that provides protection against mobile genetic elements (viruses, transposable elements and conjugative plasmids). CRISPR clusters contain sequences complementary to antecedent mobile elements and target invading nucleic acids. CRISPR clusters are transcribed and processed into CRISPR RNA (crRNA). Processes pre-crRNA into individual crRNA units. Absolutely required for crRNA production or s
   2877..6980    +  CDS            cas9: CAS9_STRP1 - Also known as csn1 From Streptococcus pyogenes serotype M1.
   7024..7272    +  terminator     HSP terminator: efficient transcription terminator from the Arabidopsis thaliana heat shock protein 18.2 gene (Nagaya et al., 2010)
   7293..7317    +  misc_feature   RB T-DNA repeat: right border repeat from nopaline C58 T-DNA
   7656..8057    +  CDS            Y4CG_SINFN (fragment): Protein inferred from homology: Swiss-Prot protein existence level 3. From Sinorhizobium fredii (strain NBRC 101917 / NGR234).
   8617..9246    +  CDS            pVS1 StaA: stability protein from the Pseudomonas plasmid pVS1 (Heeb et al., 2000)
   9679..10747   +  CDS            pVS1 RepA (fragment): replication protein from the Pseudomonas plasmid pVS1 (Heeb et al., 2000)
  10813..11007   +  rep_origin     pVS1 oriV: origin of replication for the Pseudomonas plasmid pVS1 (Heeb et al., 2000)
  11210..11249   +  CDS            rop (fragment): Rop protein, which maintains plasmids at low copy number; rop
  11351..11491   +  misc_feature   bom: basis of mobility region from pBR322
  11677..12265   -  rep_origin     ori: high-copy-number ColE1/pMB1/pBR322/pUC origin of replication
  12352..13146   -  CDS            KanR: aminoglycoside phosphotransferase; aphA-3; confers resistance to kanamycin
  13571..13595   +  misc_feature   LB T-DNA repeat: left border repeat from nopaline C58 T-DNA
  13673..13847   -  polyA_signal   CaMV poly(A) signal: cauliflower mosaic virus polyadenylation signal
  13888..14898   -  CDS            HygR: aminoglycoside phosphotransferase from E. coli; aph(4)-Ia; confers resistance to hygromycin
  14937..15614   -  promoter       CaMV 35S promoter (enhanced): cauliflower mosaic virus 35S promoter with a duplicated enhancer region
>Addgene plasmid #137905 | pGEL051 | depositor full sequence | sequence record 266287 | pGEL051 sequence 15686 bps
GGCGCGCCGCCGGTCCTGCTGAGCCTCGACATGTTGTCGCAAAATTCGCCCTGGACCCGCCCAACGATTT
GTCGTCACTGTCAAGGTTTGACCTGCACTTCATTTGGGGCCCACATACACCAAAAAAATGCTGCATAATT
CTCGGGGCAGCAAGTCGGTTACCCGGCCGCCGTGCTGGACCGGGTTGAATGGTGCCCGTAACTTTCGGTA
GAGCGGACGGCCAATACTCAACTTCAAGGAATCTCACCCATGCGCGCCGGCGGGGAACCGGAGTTCCCTT
CAGTGAGCGTTATTAGTTCGCCGCTCGGTGTGTCGTAGATACTAGCCCCTGGGGCACTTTTGAAATTTGA
ATAAGATTTATGTAATCAGTCTTTTAGGTTTGACCGGTTCTGCCGCTTTTTTTAAAATTGGATTTGTAAT
AATAAAACGCAATTGTTTGTTATTGTGGCGCTCTATCATAGATGTCGCTATAAACCTATTCAGCACAATA
TATTGTTTTCATTTTAATATTGTACATATAAGTAGTAGGGTACAATCAGTAAATTGAACGGAGAATATTA
TTCATAAAAATACGATAGTAACGGGTGATATATTCATTAGAATGAACCGAAACCGGCGGTAAGGATCTGA
GCTACACATGCTCAGGTTTTTTACAACGTGCACAACAGAATTGAAAGCAAATATCATGCGATCATAGGCG
TCTCGCATATCTCATTAAAGCAGGGTACCCTGCCTATACGGCAGTGAACGCACCGACTCGGTGCCACTTT
TTCAAGTTGATAACGGACTAGCCTTATTTTAACTTGCTATTTCTAGCTCTAAAACTGAGACCAAGCCAGA
TAACAGTATGCGTATTTGCGCGCTGATTTTTGCGGTATAAGAATATATACTGATATGTATACCCGAAGTA
TGTCAAAAAGAGGTATGCTATGAAGCAGCGTATTACAGTGACAGTTGACAGCGACAGCTATCAGTTGCTC
AAGGCATATATGATGTCAATATCTCCGGTCTGGTAAGCACAACCATGCAGAATGAAGCCCGTCGTCTGCG
TGCCGAACGCTGGAAAGCGGAAAATCAGGAAGGGATGGCTGAGGTCGCCCGGTTTATTGAAATGAACGGC
TCTTTTGCTGACGAGAACAGGGGCTGGTGAAATGCAGTTTAAGGTTTACACCTATAAAAGAGAGAGCCGT
TATCGTCTGTTTGTGGATGTACAGAGTGATATTATTGACACGCCCGGGCGACGGATGGTGATCCCCCTGG
CCAGTGCACGTCTGCTGTCAGATAAAGTCTCCCGTGAACTTTACCCGGTGGTGCATATCGGGGATGAAAG
CTGGCGCATGATGACCACCGATATGGCCAGTGTGCCGGTTTCCGTTATCGGGGAAGAAGTGGCTGATCTC
AGCCACCGCGAAAATGACATCAAAAACGCCATTAACCTGATGTTCTGGGGAATATAAGGTCTCCCTGCCT
ATACGGCAGTGAACACTAGTCCTCTCCAAATGAAATGAACTTCCTTATATAGAGGAAGGGTCTTGCCAGC
TGGTCTTGGGAACAAGCGAAAGATCGAAACTCCGACAGACGTAATCTTAATTCGCTGAGAGGCGTGTGAG
AATTGCCTTTTTCCTTGAATATAAAATGCACTCCCATAATGTAATCAAACAAAAGATATAAATAGAATAA
GAAAAATAACAACTCAGCGTAACGGAGTCCGATTAACGGAGTGAGAAATCATCTGGTTTCTCGAGAGTTC
TAAGCCAATGATAATCGAAGGAAACGAACGGTGTTGTGTGTGTGTGGTTAAGAAAAGAACAAACTCATAC
GAGACACGTGCACCGAAGCTTTTTCCCACGTGCCAAAGAGTTTCGTCTTCGTTCACACAGAACCAAGATG
GGTGGTAACGAAGGTAGGACCCTAAAGCACCAGCCTACAACACATAGATGAAATAGTATATGCGTTTACA
TGGATTTGATGAATTGTTGTGTTTAGTATATAAGTATATTGTTTAGAATTATCAAAAAGTATACTTTATA
AAAAGAGTGGTGGTAACATATTTAGTTTCTGCACCAATATAAAAAGAAATATGGTGATGTCTAAAGAAAA
AAGAGAGAAAACTTAGCCACCATCTAGAGCAAGACCCTTCCTCTATATAAGGAAGTTCATTTCATTTGGA
GAGGCCTGCAGGTAGATCGCTCGTCGACATGGCTCCAAAGAAGAAGAGAAAGGTTGGAATCCACGGAGTT
CCAGCTGCTATGGATCATTATCTTGATATTAGACTTAGACCTGATCCAGAATTTCCACCAGCTCAACTTA
TGTCTGTTCTTTTTGGAAAACTTCATCAAGCTCTTGTTGCTCAAGGAGGAGATAGAATTGGAGTTTCTTT
TCCTGATCTTGATGAATCAAGATCAAGACTTGGAGAAAGACTTAGAATTCATGCTTCTGCTGATGATCTT
AGAGCTTTGCTTGCTAGACCTTGGCTTGAAGGACTTAGAGATCATCTTCAATTTGGAGAACCAGCTGTTG
TTCCACATCCAACTCCTTATAGACAAGTTTCAAGAGTTCAAGCTAAATCTAATCCAGAAAGACTTAGAAG
AAGACTTATGAGAAGACATGATCTTTCTGAAGAAGAAGCTAGAAAAAGAATTCCTGATACTGTTGCTAGA
GCTTTGGATTTGCCTTTTGTTACACTTAGATCACAATCTACTGGACAACATTTTAGACTTTTTATTAGAC
ATGGACCACTTCAAGTTACTGCTGAAGAAGGAGGATTTACTTGTTATGGACTTTCTAAGGGAGGTTTTGT
TCCTTGGTTTGGATCTGGAGCTACTAATTTTTCTCTTCTTAAGCAAGCTGGAGATGTTGAAGAAAATCCT
GGACCCATGGATAAGAAGTACTCTATCGGACTCGATATCGGAACTAACTCTGTGGGATGGGCTGTGATCA
CCGATGAGTACAAGGTGCCATCTAAGAAGTTCAAGGTTCTCGGAAACACCGATAGGCACTCTATCAAGAA
AAACCTTATCGGTGCTCTCCTCTTCGATTCTGGTGAAACTGCTGAGGCTACCAGACTCAAGAGAACCGCT
AGAAGAAGGTACACCAGAAGAAAGAACAGGATCTGCTACCTCCAAGAGATCTTCTCTAACGAGATGGCTA
AAGTGGATGATTCATTCTTCCACAGGCTCGAAGAGTCATTCCTCGTGGAAGAAGATAAGAAGCACGAGAG
GCACCCTATCTTCGGAAACATCGTTGATGAGGTGGCATACCACGAGAAGTACCCTACTATCTACCACCTC
AGAAAGAAGCTCGTTGATTCTACTGATAAGGCTGATCTCAGGCTCATCTACCTCGCTCTCGCTCACATGA
TCAAGTTCAGAGGACACTTCCTCATCGAGGGTGATCTCAACCCTGATAACTCTGATGTGGATAAGTTGTT
CATCCAGCTCGTGCAGACCTACAACCAGCTTTTCGAAGAGAACCCTATCAACGCTTCAGGTGTGGATGCT
AAGGCTATCCTCTCTGCTAGGCTCTCTAAGTCAAGAAGGCTTGAGAACCTCATTGCTCAGCTCCCTGGTG
AGAAGAAGAACGGACTTTTCGGAAACTTGATCGCTCTCTCTCTCGGACTCACCCCTAACTTCAAGTCTAA
CTTCGATCTCGCTGAGGATGCAAAGCTCCAGCTCTCAAAGGATACCTACGATGATGATCTCGATAACCTC
CTCGCTCAGATCGGAGATCAGTACGCTGATTTGTTCCTCGCTGCTAAGAACCTCTCTGATGCTATCCTCC
TCAGTGATATCCTCAGAGTGAACACCGAGATCACCAAGGCTCCACTCTCAGCTTCTATGATCAAGAGATA
CGATGAGCACCACCAGGATCTCACACTTCTCAAGGCTCTTGTTAGACAGCAGCTCCCAGAGAAGTACAAA
GAGATTTTCTTCGATCAGTCTAAGAACGGATACGCTGGTTACATCGATGGTGGTGCATCTCAAGAAGAGT
TCTACAAGTTCATCAAGCCTATCCTCGAGAAGATGGATGGAACCGAGGAACTCCTCGTGAAGCTCAATAG
AGAGGATCTTCTCAGAAAGCAGAGGACCTTCGATAACGGATCTATCCCTCATCAGATCCACCTCGGAGAG
TTGCACGCTATCCTTAGAAGGCAAGAGGATTTCTACCCATTCCTCAAGGATAACAGGGAAAAGATTGAGA
AGATTCTCACCTTCAGAATCCCTTACTACGTGGGACCTCTCGCTAGAGGAAACTCAAGATTCGCTTGGAT
GACCAGAAAGTCTGAGGAAACCATCACCCCTTGGAACTTCGAAGAGGTGGTGGATAAGGGTGCTAGTGCT
CAGTCTTTCATCGAGAGGATGACCAACTTCGATAAGAACCTTCCAAACGAGAAGGTGCTCCCTAAGCACT
CTTTGCTCTACGAGTACTTCACCGTGTACAACGAGTTGACCAAGGTTAAGTACGTGACCGAGGGAATGAG
GAAGCCTGCTTTTTTGTCAGGTGAGCAAAAGAAGGCTATCGTTGATCTCTTGTTCAAGACCAACAGAAAG
GTGACCGTGAAGCAGCTCAAAGAGGATTACTTCAAGAAAATCGAGTGCTTCGATTCAGTTGAGATTTCTG
GTGTTGAGGATAGGTTCAACGCATCTCTCGGAACCTACCACGATCTCCTCAAGATCATTAAGGATAAGGA
TTTCTTGGATAACGAGGAAAACGAGGATATCTTGGAGGATATCGTTCTTACCCTCACCCTCTTTGAAGAT
AGAGAGATGATTGAAGAAAGGCTCAAGACCTACGCTCATCTCTTCGATGATAAGGTGATGAAGCAGTTGA
AGAGAAGAAGATACACTGGTTGGGGAAGGCTCTCAAGAAAGCTCATTAACGGAATCAGGGATAAGCAGTC
TGGAAAGACAATCCTTGATTTCCTCAAGTCTGATGGATTCGCTAACAGAAACTTCATGCAGCTCATCCAC
GATGATTCTCTCACCTTTAAAGAGGATATCCAGAAGGCTCAGGTTTCAGGACAGGGTGATAGTCTCCATG
AGCATATCGCTAACCTCGCTGGATCTCCTGCAATCAAGAAGGGAATCCTCCAGACTGTGAAGGTTGTGGA
TGAGTTGGTGAAGGTGATGGGAAGGCATAAGCCTGAGAACATCGTGATCGAAATGGCTAGAGAGAACCAG
ACCACTCAGAAGGGACAGAAGAACTCTAGGGAAAGGATGAAGAGGATCGAGGAAGGTATCAAAGAGCTTG
GATCTCAGATCCTCAAAGAGCACCCTGTTGAGAACACTCAGCTCCAGAATGAGAAGCTCTACCTCTACTA
CCTCCAGAACGGAAGGGATATGTATGTGGATCAAGAGTTGGATATCAACAGGCTCTCTGATTACGATGTT
GATCATATCGTGCCACAGTCATTCTTGAAGGATGATTCTATCGATAACAAGGTGCTCACCAGGTCTGATA
AGAACAGGGGTAAGAGTGATAACGTGCCAAGTGAAGAGGTTGTGAAGAAAATGAAGAACTATTGGAGGCA
GCTCCTCAACGCTAAGCTCATCACTCAGAGAAAGTTCGATAACTTGACTAAGGCTGAGAGGGGAGGACTC
TCTGAATTGGATAAGGCAGGATTCATCAAGAGGCAGCTTGTGGAAACCAGGCAGATCACTAAGCACGTTG
CACAGATCCTCGATTCTAGGATGAACACCAAGTACGATGAGAACGATAAGTTGATCAGGGAAGTGAAGGT
TATCACCCTCAAGTCAAAGCTCGTGTCTGATTTCAGAAAGGATTTCCAATTCTACAAGGTGAGGGAAATC
AACAACTACCACCACGCTCACGATGCTTACCTTAACGCTGTTGTTGGAACCGCTCTCATCAAGAAGTATC
CTAAGCTCGAGTCAGAGTTCGTGTACGGTGATTACAAGGTGTACGATGTGAGGAAGATGATCGCTAAGTC
TGAGCAAGAGATCGGAAAGGCTACCGCTAAGTATTTCTTCTACTCTAACATCATGAATTTCTTCAAGACC
GAGATTACCCTCGCTAACGGTGAGATCAGAAAGAGGCCACTCATCGAGACAAACGGTGAAACAGGTGAGA
TCGTGTGGGATAAGGGAAGGGATTTCGCTACCGTTAGAAAGGTGCTCTCTATGCCACAGGTGAACATCGT
TAAGAAAACCGAGGTGCAGACCGGTGGATTCTCTAAAGAGTCTATCCTCCCTAAGAGGAACTCTGATAAG
CTCATTGCTAGGAAGAAGGATTGGGACCCTAAGAAATACGGTGGTTTCGATTCTCCTACCGTGGCTTACT
CTGTTCTCGTTGTGGCTAAGGTTGAGAAGGGAAAGAGTAAGAAGCTCAAGTCTGTTAAGGAACTTCTCGG
AATCACTATCATGGAAAGGTCATCTTTCGAGAAGAACCCAATCGATTTCCTCGAGGCTAAGGGATACAAA
GAGGTTAAGAAGGATCTCATCATCAAGCTCCCAAAGTACTCACTCTTCGAACTCGAGAACGGTAGAAAGA
GGATGCTCGCTTCTGCTGGTGAGCTTCAAAAGGGAAACGAGCTTGCTCTCCCATCTAAGTACGTTAACTT
TCTTTACCTCGCTTCTCACTACGAGAAGTTGAAGGGATCTCCAGAAGATAACGAGCAGAAGCAACTTTTC
GTTGAGCAGCACAAGCACTACTTGGATGAGATCATCGAGCAGATCTCTGAGTTCTCTAAAAGGGTGATCC
TCGCTGATGCAAACCTCGATAAGGTGTTGTCTGCTTACAACAAGCACAGAGATAAGCCTATCAGGGAACA
GGCAGAGAACATCATCCATCTCTTCACCCTTACCAACCTCGGTGCTCCTGCTGCTTTCAAGTACTTCGAT
ACAACCATCGATAGGAAGAGATACACCTCTACCAAAGAAGTGCTCGATGCTACCCTCATCCATCAGTCTA
TCACTGGACTCTACGAGACTAGGATCGATCTCTCACAGCTCGGTGGTGATTCAAGGGCTGATCCTAAGAA
GAAGAGGAAGGTTTGAGGATCCATATGAAGATGAAGATGAAATATTTGGTGTGTCAAATAAAAAGCTTGT
GTGCTTAAGTTTGTGTTTTTTTCTTGGCTTGTTGTGTTATGAATTTGTGGCTTTTTCTAATATTAAATGA
ATGTAAGATCACATTATAATGAATAAACAAATGTTTCTATAATCCATTGTGAATGTTTTGTTGGATCTCT
TCTGCAGCATATAACTACTGTATGTGCTATGGTATGGACTATGGAATATGATTAAAGATAAGGAGCTCAA
ACTATCAGTGTTTGACAGGATATATTGGCGGGTAAACCTAAGAGAAAAGAGCGTTTATTAGAATAACGGA
TATTTAAAAGGGCGTGAAAAGGTTTATCCGTTCGTCCATTTGTATGTGCATGCCAACCACAGGGTTCCCC
TCGGGATCAAAGTACTTTGATCCAACCCCTCCGCTGCTATAGTGCAGTCGGCTTCTGACGTTCAGTGCAG
CCGTCTTCTGAAAACGACATGTCGCACAAGTCCTAAGTTACGCGACAGGCTGCCGCCCTGCCCTTTTCCT
GGCGTTTTCTTGTCGCGTGTTTTAGTCGCATAAAGTAGAATACTTGCGACTAGAACCGGAGACATTACGC
CATGAACAAGAGCGCCGCCGCTGGCCTGCTGGGCTATGCCCGCGTCAGCACCGACGACCAGGACTTGACC
AACCAACGGGCCGAACTGCACGCGGCCGGCTGCACCAAGCTGTTTTCCGAGAAGATCACCGGCACCAGGC
GCGACCGCCCGGAGCTGGCCAGGATGCTTGACCACCTACGCCCTGGCGACGTTGTGACAGTGACCAGGCT
AGACCGCCTGGCCCGCAGCACCCGCGACCTACTGGACATTGCCGAGCGCATCCAGGAGGCCGGCGCGGGC
CTGCGTAGCCTGGCAGAGCCGTGGGCCGACACCACCACGCCGGCCGGCCGCATGGTGTTGACCGTGTTCG
CCGGCATTGCCGAGTTCGAGCGTTCCCTAATCATCGACCGCACCCGGAGCGGGCGCGAGGCCGCCAAGGC
CCGAGGCGTGAAGTTTGGCCCCCGCCCTACCCTCACCCCGGCACAGATCGCGCACGCCCGCGAGCTGATC
GACCAGGAAGGCCGCACCGTGAAAGAGGCGGCTGCACTGCTTGGCGTGCATCGCTCGACCCTGTACCGCG
CACTTGAGCGCAGCGAGGAAGTGACGCCCACCGAGGCCAGGCGGCGCGGTGCCTTCCGTGAGGACGCATT
GACCGAGGCCGACGCCCTGGCGGCCGCCGAGAATGAACGCCAAGAGGAACAAGCATGAAACCGCACCAGG
ACGGCCAGGACGAACCGTTTTTCATTACCGAAGAGATCGAGGCGGAGATGATCGCGGCCGGGTACGTGTT
CGAGCCGCCCGCGCACGGCTCAACCGTGCGGCTGCATGAAATCCTGGCCGGTTTGTCTGATGCCAAGCTG
GCGGCCTGGCCGGCCAGCTTGGCCGCTGAAGAAACCGAGCGCCGCCGTCTAAAAAGGTGATGTGTATTTG
AGTAAAACAGCTTGCGTCATGCGGTCGCTGCGTATATGATGCGATGAGTAAATAAACAAATACGCAAGGG
GAACGCATGAAGGTTATCGCTGTACTTAACCAGAAAGGCGGGTCAGGCAAGACGACCATCGCAACCCATC
TAGCCCGCGCCCTGCAACTCGCCGGGGCCGATGTTCTGTTAGTCGATTCCGATCCCCAGGGCAGTGCCCG
CGATTGGGCGGCCGTGCGGGAAGATCAACCGCTAACCGTTGTCGGCATCGACCGCCCGACGATTGACCGC
GACGTGAAGGCCATCGGCCGGCGCGACTTCGTAGTGATCGACGGAGCGCCCCAGGCGGCGGACTTGGCTG
TGTCCGCGATCAAGGCAGCCGACTTCGTGCTGATTCCGGTGCAGCCAAGCCCTTACGACATATGGGCCAC
CGCCGACCTGGTGGAGCTGGTTAAGCAGCGCATTGAGGTCACGGATGGAAGGCTACAAGCGGCCTTTGTC
GTGTCGCGGGCGATCAAAGGCACGCGCATCGGCGGTGAGGTTGCCGAGGCGCTGGCCGGGTACGAGCTGC
CCATTCTTGAGTCCCGTATCACGCAGCGCGTGAGCTACCCAGGCACTGCCGCCGCCGGCACAACCGTTCT
TGAATCAGAACCCGAGGGCGACGCTGCCCGCGAGGTCCAGGCGCTGGCCGCTGAAATTAAATCAAAACTC
ATTTGAGTTAATGAGGTAAAGAGAAAATGAGCAAAAGCACAAACACGCTAAGTGCCGGCCGTCCGAGCGC
ACGCAGCAGCAAGGCTGCAACGTTGGCCAGCCTGGCAGACACGCCAGCCATGAAGCGGGTCAACTTTCAG
TTGCCGGCGGAGGATCACACCAAGCTGAAGATGTACGCGGTACGCCAAGGCAAGACCATTACCGAGCTGC
TATCTGAATACATCGCGCAGCTACCAGAGTAAATGAGCAAATGAATAAATGAGTAGATGAATTTTAGCGG
CTAAAGGAGGCGGCATGGAAAATCAAGAACAACCAGGCACCGACGCCGTGGAATGCCCCATGTGTGGAGG
AACGGGCGGTTGGCCAGGCGTAAGCGGCTGGGTTGTCTGCCGGCCCTGCAATGGCACTGGAACCCCCAAG
CCCGAGGAATCGGCGTGACGGTCGCAAACCATCCGGCCCGGTACAAATCGGCGCGGCGCTGGGTGATGAC
CTGGTGGAGAAGTTGAAGGCCGCGCAGGCCGCCCAGCGGCAACGCATCGAGGCAGAAGCACGCCCCGGTG
AATCGTGGCAAGCGGCCGCTGATCGAATCCGCAAAGAATCCCGGCAACCGCCGGCAGCCGGTGCGCCGTC
GATTAGGAAGCCGCCCAAGGGCGACGAGCAACCAGATTTTTTCGTTCCGATGCTCTATGACGTGGGCACC
CGCGATAGTCGCAGCATCATGGACGTGGCCGTTTTCCGTCTGTCGAAGCGTGACCGACGAGCTGGCGAGG
TGATCCGCTACGAGCTTCCAGACGGGCACGTAGAGGTTTCCGCAGGGCCGGCCGGCATGGCCAGTGTGTG
GGATTACGACCTGGTACTGATGGCGGTTTCCCATCTAACCGAATCCATGAACCGATACCGGGAAGGGAAG
GGAGACAAGCCCGGCCGCGTGTTCCGTCCACACGTTGCGGACGTACTCAAGTTCTGCCGGCGAGCCGATG
GCGGAAAGCAGAAAGACGACCTGGTAGAAACCTGCATTCGGTTAAACACCACGCACGTTGCCATGCAGCG
TACGAAGAAGGCCAAGAACGGCCGCCTGGTGACGGTATCCGAGGGTGAAGCCTTGATTAGCCGCTACAAG
ATCGTAAAGAGCGAAACCGGGCGGCCGGAGTACATCGAGATCGAGCTAGCTGATTGGATGTACCGCGAGA
TCACAGAAGGCAAGAACCCGGACGTGCTGACGGTTCACCCCGATTACTTTTTGATCGATCCCGGCATCGG
CCGTTTTCTCTACCGCCTGGCACGCCGCGCCGCAGGCAAGGCAGAAGCCAGATGGTTGTTCAAGACGATC
TACGAACGCAGTGGCAGCGCCGGAGAGTTCAAGAAGTTCTGTTTCACCGTGCGCAAGCTGATCGGGTCAA
ATGACCTGCCGGAGTACGATTTGAAGGAGGAGGCGGGGCAGGCTGGCCCGATCCTAGTCATGCGCTACCG
CAACCTGATCGAGGGCGAAGCATCCGCCGGTTCCTAATGTACGGAGCAGATGCTAGGGCAAATTGCCCTA
GCAGGGGAAAAAGGTCGAAAAGGCCTCTTTCCTGTGGATAGCACGTACATTGGGAACCCAAAGCCGTACA
TTGGGAACCGGAACCCGTACATTGGGAACCCAAAGCCGTACATTGGGAACCGGTCACACATGTAAGTGAC
TGATATAAAAGAGAAAAAAGGCGATTTTTCCGCCTAAAACTCTTTAAAACTTATTAAAACTCTTAAAACC
CGCCTGGCCTGTGCATAACTGTCTGGCCAGCGCACAGCCGAAGAGCTGCAAAAAGCGCCTACCCTTCGGT
CGCTGCGCTCCCTACGCCCCGCCGCTTCGCGTCGGCCTATCGCGGCCGCTGGCCGCTCAAAAATGGCTGG
CCTACGGCCAGGCAATCTACCAGGGCGCGGACAAGCCGCGCCGTCGCCACTCGACCGCCGGCGCCCACAT
CAAGGCACCCTGCCTCGCGCGTTTCGGTGATGACGGTGAAAACCTCTGACACATGCAGCTCCCGGAAACG
GTCACAGCTTGTCTGTAAGCGGATGCCGGGAGCAGACAAGCCCGTCAGGGCGCGTCAGCGGGTGTTGGCG
GGTGTCGGGGCGCAGCCATGACCCAGTCACGTAGCGATAGCGGAGTGTATACTGGCTTAACTATGCGGCA
TCAGAGCAGATTGTACTGAGAGTGCACCATATGCGGTGTGAAATACCGCACAGATGCGTAAGGAGAAAAT
ACCGCATCAGGCGCTCTTCCGCTTCCTCGCTCACTGACTCGCTGCGCTCGGTCGTTCGGCTGCGGCGAGC
GGTATCAGCTCACTCAAAGGCGGTAATACGGTTATCCACAGAATCAGGGGATAACGCAGGAAAGAACATG
TGAGCAAAAGGCCAGCAAAAGGCCAGGAACCGTAAAAAGGCCGCGTTGCTGGCGTTTTTCCATAGGCTCC
GCCCCCCTGACGAGCATCACAAAAATCGACGCTCAAGTCAGAGGTGGCGAAACCCGACAGGACTATAAAG
ATACCAGGCGTTTCCCCCTGGAAGCTCCCTCGTGCGCTCTCCTGTTCCGACCCTGCCGCTTACCGGATAC
CTGTCCGCCTTTCTCCCTTCGGGAAGCGTGGCGCTTTCTCATAGCTCACGCTGTAGGTATCTCAGTTCGG
TGTAGGTCGTTCGCTCCAAGCTGGGCTGTGTGCACGAACCCCCCGTTCAGCCCGACCGCTGCGCCTTATC
CGGTAACTATCGTCTTGAGTCCAACCCGGTAAGACACGACTTATCGCCACTGGCAGCAGCCACTGGTAAC
AGGATTAGCAGAGCGAGGTATGTAGGCGGTGCTACAGAGTTCTTGAAGTGGTGGCCTAACTACGGCTACA
CTAGAAGGACAGTATTTGGTATCTGCGCTCTGCTGAAGCCAGTTACCTTCGGAAAAAGAGTTGGTAGCTC
TTGATCCGGCAAACAAACCACCGCTGGTAGCGGTGGTTTTTTTGTTTGCAAGCAGCAGATTACGCGCAGA
AAAAAAGGATCTCAAGAAGATCCTTTGATCTTTTCTACGGGGTCTGACGCTCAGTGGAACGAAAACTCAC
GTTAAGGGATTTTGGTCATGCATTCTAGGTACTAAAACAATTCATCCAGTAAAATATAATATTTTATTTT
CTCCCAATCAGGCTTGATCCCCAGTAAGTCAAAAAATAGCTCGACATACTGTTCTTCCCCGATATCCTCC
CTGATCGACCGGACGCAGAAGGCAATGTCATACCACTTGTCCGCCCTGCCGCTTCTCCCAAGATCAATAA
AGCCACTTACTTTGCCATCTTTCACAAAGATGTTGCTGTCTCCCAGGTCGCCGTGGGAAAAGACAAGTTC
CTCTTCGGGCTTTTCCGTCTTTAAAAAATCATACAGCTCGCGCGGATCTTTAAATGGAGTGTCTTCTTCC
CAGTTTTCGCAATCCACATCGGCCAGATCGTTATTCAGTAAGTAATCCAATTCGGCTAAGCGGCTGTCTA
AGCTATTCGTATAGGGACAATCCGATATGTCGATGGAGTGAAAGAGCCTGATGCACTCCGCATACAGCTC
GATAATCTTTTCAGGGCTTTGTTCATCTTCATACTCTTCCGAGCAAAGGACGCCATCGGCCTCACTCATG
AGCAGATTGCTCCAGCCATCATGCCGTTCAAAGTGCAGGACCTTTGGAACAGGCAGCTTTCCTTCCAGCC
ATAGCATCATGTCCTTTTCCCGTTCCACATCATAGGTGGTCCCTTTATACCGGCTGTCCGTCATTTTTAA
ATATAGGTTTTCATTTTCTCCCACCAGCTTATATACCTTAGCAGGAGACATTCCTTCCGTATCTTTTACG
CAGCGGTATTTTTCGATCAGTTTTTTCAATTCCGGTGATATTCTCATTTTAGCCATTTATTATTTCCTTC
CTCTTTTCTACAGTATTTAAAGATACCCCAAGAAGCTAATTATAACAAGACGAACTCCAATTCACTGTTC
CTTGCATTCTAAAACCTTAAATACCAGAAAACAGCTTTTTCAAAGTTGTTTTCAAAGTTGGCGTATAACA
TAGTATCGACGGAGCCGATTTTGAAACCGCGGTGATCACAGGCAGCAACGCTCTGTCATCGTTACAATCA
ACATGCTACCCTCCGCGAGATCATCCGTGTTTCAAACCCGGCAGCTTAGTTGCCGTTCTTCCGAATAGCA
TCGGTAACATGAGCAAAGTCTGCCGCCTTACAACGGCTCTCCCGCTGACGCCGTCCCGGACTGATGGGCT
GCCTGTATCGAGTGGTGATTTTGTGCCGAGCTGCCGGTCGGGGAGCTGTTGGCTGGCTGGTGGCAGGATA
TATTGTGGTGTAAACAAATTGACGCTTAGACAACTTAATAACACATTGCGGACGTTTTTAATGTACTGAA
TTAACGCCGAATTAATTCGGGGGATCTGGATTTTAGTACTGGATTTTGGTTTTAGGAATTAGAAATTTTA
TTGATAGAAGTATTTTACAAATACAAATACATACTAAGGGTTTCTTATATGCTCAACACATGAGCGAAAC
CCTATAGGAACCCTAATTCCCTTATCTGGGAACTACTCACACATTATTATGGAGAAAATAGAGCTTGTCG
ATCGTTAATTAATCACCTCCAAGATCCCGGACGAGTGCTGGGGCGTCGGTTTCCACTATCGGCGAGTACT
TCTACACAGCCATCGGTCCAGACGGCCGCGCTTCTGCGGGCGATTTGTGTACGCCCGACAGTCCCGGCTC
CGGATCGGACGATTGCGTCGCATCGACCCTGCGCCCAAGCTGCATCATCGAAATTGCCGTCAACCAAGCT
CTGATAGAGTTGGTCAAGACCAATGCGGAGCATATACGCCCGGAGCCGCGGCGATCCTGCAAGCTCCGGA
TGCCTCCGCTCGAAGTAGCGCGTCTGCTGCTCCATACAAGCCAACCACGGCCTCCAGAAGAAGATGTTGG
CGACCTCGTATTGGGAATCCCCGAACATCGCCTCGCTCCAGTCAATGACCGCTGTTATGCGGCCATTGTC
CGTCAGGACATTGTTGGAGCCGAAATCCGCGTGCACGAGGTGCCGGACTTCGGGGCAGTCCTCGGCCCAA
AGCATCAGCTCATCGAGAGCCTGCGCGACGGACGCACTGACGGTGTCGTCCATCACAGTTTGCCAGTGAT
ACACATGGGGATCAGCAATCGCGCATATGAAATCACGCCATGTAGTGTATTGACCGATTCCTTGCGGTCC
GAATGGGCCGAACCCGCTCGTCTGGCTAAGATCGGCCGCAGCGATCGCATCCATGGCCTCCGCGACCGGC
TGCAGAACAGCGGGCAGTTCGGTTTCAGGCAGGTCTTGCAACGTGACACCCTGTGCACGGCGGGAGATGC
AATAGGTCAGGCTCTCGCTGAATTCCCCAATGTCAAGCACTTCCGGAATCGGGAGCGCGGCCGATGCAAA
GTGCCGATAAACATAACGATCTTTGTAGAAACCATCGGCGCAGCTATTTACCCGCAGGACATATCCACGC
CCTCCTACATCGAAGCTGAAAGCACGAGATTCTTCGCCCTCCGAGAGCTGCATCAGGTCGGACACGCTGT
CGAACTTTTCGATCAGAAACTTCTCGACAGACGTCGCGGTGAGTTCAGGCTTTTTCATCCTAGGAGAGAT
AGATTTGTAGAGAGAGACTGGTGATTTCAGCGTGTCCTCTCCAAATGAAATGAACTTCCTTATATAGAGG
AAGGTCTTGCGAAGGATAGTGGGATTGTGCGTCATCCCTTACGTCAGTGGAGATATCACATCAATCCACT
TGCTTTGAAGACGTGGTTGGAACGTCTTCTTTTTCCACGATGCTCCTCGTGGGTGGGGGTCCATCTTTGG
GACCACTGTCGGCAGAGGCATCTTGAACGATAGCCTTTCCTTTATCGCAATGATGGCATTTGTAGGTGCC
ACCTTCCTTTTCTACTGTCCTTTTGATGAAGTGACAGATAGCTGGGCAATGGAATCCGAGGAGGTTTCCC
GATATTACCCTTTGTTGAAAAGTCTCAATAGCCCTTTGGTCTTCTGAGACTGTATCTTTGATATTCTTGG
AGTAGACGAGAGTGTCGTGCTCCACCATGTTATCACATCAATCCACTTGCTTTGAAGACGTGGTTGGAAC
GTCTTCTTTTTCCACGATGCTCCTCGTGGGTGGGGGTCCATCTTTGGGACCACTGTCGGCAGAGGCATCT
TGAACGATAGCCTTTCCTTTATCGCAATGATGGCATTTGTAGGTGCCACCTTCCTTTTCTACTGTCCTTT
TGATGAAGTGACAGATAGCTGGGCAATGGAATCCGAGGAGGTTTCCCGATATTACCCTTTGTTGAAAAGT
CTCAATAGCCCTTTGGTCTTCTGAGACTGTATCTTTGATATTCTTGGAGTAGACGAGAGTGTCGTGCTCC
ACCATG
