Features (pLannotate 1.2.2; 23 found; start..end, strand, type, name):
     16..723     -  terminator     OCS terminator: octopine synthase terminator
    750..825     -  misc_RNA       gRNA scaffold: guide RNA scaffold for the Streptococcus pyogenes CRISPR/Cas9 system
    833..898     +  intron         PDK intron (fragment): pdk; modified pyruvate orthophosphate dikinase intron from Flaveria trinervia 3.0
    989..1147    +  CDS            ccdA (fragment): CCDA_ECO57 - Also known as H, letA. Experimental evidence at protein level: Swiss-Prot protein existence level 1. Antitoxin component of a type II toxin-antitoxin (TA) system which inhibits the post-segregational killing (PSK) of plasmid-free cells, also referred to as a plasmid addiction system. Binds to and blocks the activity of CcdB; will also remove bound CcdB protein from the CcdB-GyrA complex by forming a CcdA-CcdB complex, a process termed rejuvenation. Functions as a transcriptional corepressor for the ccdAB operon, repression also requires CcdB (By similarity). From Escherichia coli
   1152..1454    +  CDS            ccdB: CCDB_ECOLI - Also known as G, letB, letD. Experimental evidence at protein level: Swiss-Prot protein existence level 1. Toxic component of a type II toxin-antitoxin (TA) system, functioning in plasmid maintainence. Responsible for the post- segregational killing (PSK) of plasmid-free cells, also referred to as a plasmid addiction system. Half-life of over 2 hours. Cell killing by CcdB is accompanied by filamentation, defects in chromosome and plasmid segregation, defects in cell division, formation of anucleate cells, decreased DNA synthesis and plasmid loss. Interferes with the activity of DN
   1490..1536    -  promoter       minimal CaMV 35S promoter: minimal 35S promoter from cauliflower mosaic virus
   2129..2174    +  promoter       minimal CaMV 35S promoter: minimal 35S promoter from cauliflower mosaic virus
   2250..2810    +  CDS            cas6f: CAS6_PSEAB - Also known as csy4. Experimental evidence at protein level: Swiss-Prot protein existence level 1. CRISPR (clustered regularly interspaced short palindromic repeat) is an adaptive immune system that provides protection against mobile genetic elements (viruses, transposable elements and conjugative plasmids). CRISPR clusters contain sequences complementary to antecedent mobile elements and target invading nucleic acids. CRISPR clusters are transcribed and processed into CRISPR RNA (crRNA). Processes pre-crRNA into individual crRNA units. Absolutely required for crRNA production or s
   2877..6980    +  CDS            cas9: CAS9_STRP1 - Also known as csn1 From Streptococcus pyogenes serotype M1.
   7024..7272    +  terminator     HSP terminator: efficient transcription terminator from the Arabidopsis thaliana heat shock protein 18.2 gene (Nagaya et al., 2010)
   7293..7317    +  misc_feature   RB T-DNA repeat: right border repeat from nopaline C58 T-DNA
   7657..8058    +  CDS            Y4CG_SINFN (fragment): Protein inferred from homology: Swiss-Prot protein existence level 3. From Sinorhizobium fredii (strain NBRC 101917 / NGR234).
   8618..9247    +  CDS            pVS1 StaA: stability protein from the Pseudomonas plasmid pVS1 (Heeb et al., 2000)
   9676..10749   +  CDS            pVS1 RepA: replication protein from the Pseudomonas plasmid pVS1 (Heeb et al., 2000)
  10815..11009   +  rep_origin     pVS1 oriV: origin of replication for the Pseudomonas plasmid pVS1 (Heeb et al., 2000)
  11212..11251   +  CDS            rop (fragment): Rop protein, which maintains plasmids at low copy number; rop
  11343..11483   +  misc_feature   bom: basis of mobility region from pBR322
  11669..12257   -  rep_origin     ori: high-copy-number ColE1/pMB1/pBR322/pUC origin of replication
  12344..13138   -  CDS            KanR: aminoglycoside phosphotransferase; aphA-3; confers resistance to kanamycin
  13563..13587   +  misc_feature   LB T-DNA repeat: left border repeat from nopaline C58 T-DNA
  13665..13839   -  polyA_signal   CaMV poly(A) signal: cauliflower mosaic virus polyadenylation signal
  13880..14890   -  CDS            HygR: aminoglycoside phosphotransferase from E. coli; aph(4)-Ia; confers resistance to hygromycin
  14929..15605   -  promoter       CaMV 35S promoter (enhanced): cauliflower mosaic virus 35S promoter with a duplicated enhancer region
>Addgene plasmid #137905 | pGEL051 | addgene full sequence | sequence record 272934 | Addgene NGS Result
GGCGCGCCGCCGGTCCTGCTGAGCCTCGACATGTTGTCGCAAAATTCGCCCTGGACCCGCCCAACGATTT
GTCGTCACTGTCAAGGTTTGACCTGCACTTCATTTGGGGCCCACATACACCAAAAAAATGCTGCATAATT
CTCGGGGCAGCAAGTCGGTTACCCGGCCGCCGTGCTGGACCGGGTTGAATGGTGCCCGTAACTTTCGGTA
GAGCGGACGGCCAATACTCAACTTCAAGGAATCTCACCCATGCGCGCCGGCGGGGAACCGGAGTTCCCTT
CAGTGAGCGTTATTAGTTCGCCGCTCGGTGTGTCGTAGATACTAGCCCCTGGGGCACTTTTGAAATTTGA
ATAAGATTTATGTAATCAGTCTTTTAGGTTTGACCGGTTCTGCCGCTTTTTTTAAAATTGGATTTGTAAT
AATAAAACGCAATTGTTTGTTATTGTGGCGCTCTATCATAGATGTCGCTATAAACCTATTCAGCACAATA
TATTGTTTTCATTTTAATATTGTACATATAAGTAGTAGGGTACAATCAGTAAATTGAACGGAGAATATTA
TTCATAAAAATACGATAGTAACGGGTGATATATTCATTAGAATGAACCGAAACCGGCGGTAAGGATCTGA
GCTACACATGCTCAGGTTTTTTACAACGTGCACAACAGAATTGAAAGCAAATATCATGCGATCATAGGCG
TCTCGCATATCTCATTAAAGCAGGGTACCCTGCCTATACGGCAGTGAACGCACCGACTCGGTGCCACTTT
TTCAAGTTGATAACGGACTAGCCTTATTTTAACTTGCTATTTCTAGCTCTAAAACTGAGACCAAGCCAGA
TAACAGTATGCGTATTTGCGCGCTGATTTTTGCGGTATAAGAATATATACTGATATGTATACCCGAAGTA
TGTCAAAAAGAGGTATGCTATGAAGCAGCGTATTACAGTGACAGTTGACAGCGACAGCTATCAGTTGCTC
AAGGCATATATGATGTCAATATCTCCGGTCTGGTAAGCACAACCATGCAGAATGAAGCCCGTCGTCTGCG
TGCCGAACGCTGGAAAGCGGAAAATCAGGAAGGGATGGCTGAGGTCGCCCGGTTTATTGAAATGAACGGC
TCTTTTGCTGACGAGAACAGGGGCTGGTGAAATGCAGTTTAAGGTTTACACCTATAAAAGAGAGAGCCGT
TATCGTCTGTTTGTGGATGTACAGAGTGATATTATTGACACGCCCGGGCGACGGATGGTGATCCCCCTGG
CCAGTGCACGTCTGCTGTCAGATAAAGTCTCCCGTGAACTTTACCCGGTGGTGCATATCGGGGATGAAAG
CTGGCGCATGATGACCACCGATATGGCCAGTGTGCCGGTTTCCGTTATCGGGGAAGAAGTGGCTGATCTC
AGCCACCGCGAAAATGACATCAAAAACGCCATTAACCTGATGTTCTGGGGAATATAAGGTCTCCCTGCCT
ATACGGCAGTGAACACTAGTCCTCTCCAAATGAAATGAACTTCCTTATATAGAGGAAGGGTCTTGCCAGC
TGGTCTTGGGAACAAGCGAAAGATCGAAACTCCGACAGACGTAATCTTAATTCGCTGAGAGGCGTGTGAG
AATTGCCTTTTTCCTTGAATATAAAATGCACTCCCATAATGTAATCAAACAAAAGATATAAATAGAATAA
GAAAAATAACAACTCAGCGTAACGGAGTCCGATTAACGGAGTGAGAAATCATCTGGTTTCTCGAGAGTTC
TAAGCCAATGATAATCGAAGGAAACGAACGGTGTTGTGTGTGTGTGGTTAAGAAAAGAACAAACTCATAC
GAGACACGTGCACCGAAGCTTTTTCCCACGTGCCAAAGAGTTTCGTCTTCGTTCACACAGAACCAAGATG
GGTGGTAACGAAGGTAGGACCCTAAAGCACCAGCCTACAACACATAGATGAAATAGTATATGCGTTTACA
TGGATTTGATGAATTGTTGTGTTTAGTATATAAGTATATTGTTTAGAATTATCAAAAAGTATACTTTATA
AAAAGAGTGGTGGTAACATATTTAGTTTCTGCACCAATATAAAAAGAAATATGGTGATGTCTAAAGAAAA
AAGAGAGAAAACTTAGCCACCATCTAGAGCAAGACCCTTCCTCTATATAAGGAAGTTCATTTCATTTGGA
GAGGCCTGCAGGTAGATCGCTCGTCGACATGGCTCCAAAGAAGAAGAGAAAGGTTGGAATCCACGGAGTT
CCAGCTGCTATGGATCATTATCTTGATATTAGACTTAGACCTGATCCAGAATTTCCACCAGCTCAACTTA
TGTCTGTTCTTTTTGGAAAACTTCATCAAGCTCTTGTTGCTCAAGGAGGAGATAGAATTGGAGTTTCTTT
TCCTGATCTTGATGAATCAAGATCAAGACTTGGAGAAAGACTTAGAATTCATGCTTCTGCTGATGATCTT
AGAGCTTTGCTTGCTAGACCTTGGCTTGAAGGACTTAGAGATCATCTTCAATTTGGAGAACCAGCTGTTG
TTCCACATCCAACTCCTTATAGACAAGTTTCAAGAGTTCAAGCTAAATCTAATCCAGAAAGACTTAGAAG
AAGACTTATGAGAAGACATGATCTTTCTGAAGAAGAAGCTAGAAAAAGAATTCCTGATACTGTTGCTAGA
GCTTTGGATTTGCCTTTTGTTACACTTAGATCACAATCTACTGGACAACATTTTAGACTTTTTATTAGAC
ATGGACCACTTCAAGTTACTGCTGAAGAAGGAGGATTTACTTGTTATGGACTTTCTAAGGGAGGTTTTGT
TCCTTGGTTTGGATCTGGAGCTACTAATTTTTCTCTTCTTAAGCAAGCTGGAGATGTTGAAGAAAATCCT
GGACCCATGGATAAGAAGTACTCTATCGGACTCGATATCGGAACTAACTCTGTGGGATGGGCTGTGATCA
CCGATGAGTACAAGGTGCCATCTAAGAAGTTCAAGGTTCTCGGAAACACCGATAGGCACTCTATCAAGAA
AAACCTTATCGGTGCTCTCCTCTTCGATTCTGGTGAAACTGCTGAGGCTACCAGACTCAAGAGAACCGCT
AGAAGAAGGTACACCAGAAGAAAGAACAGGATCTGCTACCTCCAAGAGATCTTCTCTAACGAGATGGCTA
AAGTGGATGATTCATTCTTCCACAGGCTCGAAGAGTCATTCCTCGTGGAAGAAGATAAGAAGCACGAGAG
GCACCCTATCTTCGGAAACATCGTTGATGAGGTGGCATACCACGAGAAGTACCCTACTATCTACCACCTC
AGAAAGAAGCTCGTTGATTCTACTGATAAGGCTGATCTCAGGCTCATCTACCTCGCTCTCGCTCACATGA
TCAAGTTCAGAGGACACTTCCTCATCGAGGGTGATCTCAACCCTGATAACTCTGATGTGGATAAGTTGTT
CATCCAGCTCGTGCAGACCTACAACCAGCTTTTCGAAGAGAACCCTATCAACGCTTCAGGTGTGGATGCT
AAGGCTATCCTCTCTGCTAGGCTCTCTAAGTCAAGAAGGCTTGAGAACCTCATTGCTCAGCTCCCTGGTG
AGAAGAAGAACGGACTTTTCGGAAACTTGATCGCTCTCTCTCTCGGACTCACCCCTAACTTCAAGTCTAA
CTTCGATCTCGCTGAGGATGCAAAGCTCCAGCTCTCAAAGGATACCTACGATGATGATCTCGATAACCTC
CTCGCTCAGATCGGAGATCAGTACGCTGATTTGTTCCTCGCTGCTAAGAACCTCTCTGATGCTATCCTCC
TCAGTGATATCCTCAGAGTGAACACCGAGATCACCAAGGCTCCACTCTCAGCTTCTATGATCAAGAGATA
CGATGAGCACCACCAGGATCTCACACTTCTCAAGGCTCTTGTTAGACAGCAGCTCCCAGAGAAGTACAAA
GAGATTTTCTTCGATCAGTCTAAGAACGGATACGCTGGTTACATCGATGGTGGTGCATCTCAAGAAGAGT
TCTACAAGTTCATCAAGCCTATCCTCGAGAAGATGGATGGAACCGAGGAACTCCTCGTGAAGCTCAATAG
AGAGGATCTTCTCAGAAAGCAGAGGACCTTCGATAACGGATCTATCCCTCATCAGATCCACCTCGGAGAG
TTGCACGCTATCCTTAGAAGGCAAGAGGATTTCTACCCATTCCTCAAGGATAACAGGGAAAAGATTGAGA
AGATTCTCACCTTCAGAATCCCTTACTACGTGGGACCTCTCGCTAGAGGAAACTCAAGATTCGCTTGGAT
GACCAGAAAGTCTGAGGAAACCATCACCCCTTGGAACTTCGAAGAGGTGGTGGATAAGGGTGCTAGTGCT
CAGTCTTTCATCGAGAGGATGACCAACTTCGATAAGAACCTTCCAAACGAGAAGGTGCTCCCTAAGCACT
CTTTGCTCTACGAGTACTTCACCGTGTACAACGAGTTGACCAAGGTTAAGTACGTGACCGAGGGAATGAG
GAAGCCTGCTTTTTTGTCAGGTGAGCAAAAGAAGGCTATCGTTGATCTCTTGTTCAAGACCAACAGAAAG
GTGACCGTGAAGCAGCTCAAAGAGGATTACTTCAAGAAAATCGAGTGCTTCGATTCAGTTGAGATTTCTG
GTGTTGAGGATAGGTTCAACGCATCTCTCGGAACCTACCACGATCTCCTCAAGATCATTAAGGATAAGGA
TTTCTTGGATAACGAGGAAAACGAGGATATCTTGGAGGATATCGTTCTTACCCTCACCCTCTTTGAAGAT
AGAGAGATGATTGAAGAAAGGCTCAAGACCTACGCTCATCTCTTCGATGATAAGGTGATGAAGCAGTTGA
AGAGAAGAAGATACACTGGTTGGGGAAGGCTCTCAAGAAAGCTCATTAACGGAATCAGGGATAAGCAGTC
TGGAAAGACAATCCTTGATTTCCTCAAGTCTGATGGATTCGCTAACAGAAACTTCATGCAGCTCATCCAC
GATGATTCTCTCACCTTTAAAGAGGATATCCAGAAGGCTCAGGTTTCAGGACAGGGTGATAGTCTCCATG
AGCATATCGCTAACCTCGCTGGATCTCCTGCAATCAAGAAGGGAATCCTCCAGACTGTGAAGGTTGTGGA
TGAGTTGGTGAAGGTGATGGGAAGGCATAAGCCTGAGAACATCGTGATCGAAATGGCTAGAGAGAACCAG
ACCACTCAGAAGGGACAGAAGAACTCTAGGGAAAGGATGAAGAGGATCGAGGAAGGTATCAAAGAGCTTG
GATCTCAGATCCTCAAAGAGCACCCTGTTGAGAACACTCAGCTCCAGAATGAGAAGCTCTACCTCTACTA
CCTCCAGAACGGAAGGGATATGTATGTGGATCAAGAGTTGGATATCAACAGGCTCTCTGATTACGATGTT
GATCATATCGTGCCACAGTCATTCTTGAAGGATGATTCTATCGATAACAAGGTGCTCACCAGGTCTGATA
AGAACAGGGGTAAGAGTGATAACGTGCCAAGTGAAGAGGTTGTGAAGAAAATGAAGAACTATTGGAGGCA
GCTCCTCAACGCTAAGCTCATCACTCAGAGAAAGTTCGATAACTTGACTAAGGCTGAGAGGGGAGGACTC
TCTGAATTGGATAAGGCAGGATTCATCAAGAGGCAGCTTGTGGAAACCAGGCAGATCACTAAGCACGTTG
CACAGATCCTCGATTCTAGGATGAACACCAAGTACGATGAGAACGATAAGTTGATCAGGGAAGTGAAGGT
TATCACCCTCAAGTCAAAGCTCGTGTCTGATTTCAGAAAGGATTTCCAATTCTACAAGGTGAGGGAAATC
AACAACTACCACCACGCTCACGATGCTTACCTTAACGCTGTTGTTGGAACCGCTCTCATCAAGAAGTATC
CTAAGCTCGAGTCAGAGTTCGTGTACGGTGATTACAAGGTGTACGATGTGAGGAAGATGATCGCTAAGTC
TGAGCAAGAGATCGGAAAGGCTACCGCTAAGTATTTCTTCTACTCTAACATCATGAATTTCTTCAAGACC
GAGATTACCCTCGCTAACGGTGAGATCAGAAAGAGGCCACTCATCGAGACAAACGGTGAAACAGGTGAGA
TCGTGTGGGATAAGGGAAGGGATTTCGCTACCGTTAGAAAGGTGCTCTCTATGCCACAGGTGAACATCGT
TAAGAAAACCGAGGTGCAGACCGGTGGATTCTCTAAAGAGTCTATCCTCCCTAAGAGGAACTCTGATAAG
CTCATTGCTAGGAAGAAGGATTGGGACCCTAAGAAATACGGTGGTTTCGATTCTCCTACCGTGGCTTACT
CTGTTCTCGTTGTGGCTAAGGTTGAGAAGGGAAAGAGTAAGAAGCTCAAGTCTGTTAAGGAACTTCTCGG
AATCACTATCATGGAAAGGTCATCTTTCGAGAAGAACCCAATCGATTTCCTCGAGGCTAAGGGATACAAA
GAGGTTAAGAAGGATCTCATCATCAAGCTCCCAAAGTACTCACTCTTCGAACTCGAGAACGGTAGAAAGA
GGATGCTCGCTTCTGCTGGTGAGCTTCAAAAGGGAAACGAGCTTGCTCTCCCATCTAAGTACGTTAACTT
TCTTTACCTCGCTTCTCACTACGAGAAGTTGAAGGGATCTCCAGAAGATAACGAGCAGAAGCAACTTTTC
GTTGAGCAGCACAAGCACTACTTGGATGAGATCATCGAGCAGATCTCTGAGTTCTCTAAAAGGGTGATCC
TCGCTGATGCAAACCTCGATAAGGTGTTGTCTGCTTACAACAAGCACAGAGATAAGCCTATCAGGGAACA
GGCAGAGAACATCATCCATCTCTTCACCCTTACCAACCTCGGTGCTCCTGCTGCTTTCAAGTACTTCGAT
ACAACCATCGATAGGAAGAGATACACCTCTACCAAAGAAGTGCTCGATGCTACCCTCATCCATCAGTCTA
TCACTGGACTCTACGAGACTAGGATCGATCTCTCACAGCTCGGTGGTGATTCAAGGGCTGATCCTAAGAA
GAAGAGGAAGGTTTGAGGATCCATATGAAGATGAAGATGAAATATTTGGTGTGTCAAATAAAAAGCTTGT
GTGCTTAAGTTTGTGTTTTTTTCTTGGCTTGTTGTGTTATGAATTTGTGGCTTTTTCTAATATTAAATGA
ATGTAAGATCACATTATAATGAATAAACAAATGTTTCTATAATCCATTGTGAATGTTTTGTTGGATCTCT
TCTGCAGCATATAACTACTGTATGTGCTATGGTATGGACTATGGAATATGATTAAAGATAAGGAGCTCAA
ACTATCAGTGTTTGACAGGATATATTGGCGGGTAAACCTAAGAGAAAAGAGCGTTTATTAGAATAATCGG
ATATTTAAAAGGGCGTGAAAAGGTTTATCCGTTCGTCCATTTGTATGTGCATGCCAACCACAGGGTTCCC
CTCGGGATCAAAGTACTTTGATCCAACCCCTCCGCTGCTATAGTGCAGTCGGCTTCTGACGTTCAGTGCA
GCCGTCTTCTGAAAACGACATGTCGCACAAGTCCTAAGTTACGCGACAGGCTGCCGCCCTGCCCTTTTCC
TGGCGTTTTCTTGTCGCGTGTTTTAGTCGCATAAAGTAGAATACTTGCGACTAGAACCGGAGACATTACG
CCATGAACAAGAGCGCCGCCGCTGGCCTGCTGGGCTATGCCCGCGTCAGCACCGACGACCAGGACTTGAC
CAACCAACGGGCCGAACTGCACGCGGCCGGCTGCACCAAGCTGTTTTCCGAGAAGATCACCGGCACCAGG
CGCGACCGCCCGGAGCTGGCCAGGATGCTTGACCACCTACGCCCTGGCGACGTTGTGACAGTGACCAGGC
TAGACCGCCTGGCCCGCAGCACCCGCGACCTACTGGACATTGCCGAGCGCATCCAGGAGGCCGGCGCGGG
CCTGCGTAGCCTGGCAGAGCCGTGGGCCGACACCACCACGCCGGCCGGCCGCATGGTGTTGACCGTGTTC
GCCGGCATTGCCGAGTTCGAGCGTTCCCTAATCATCGACCGCACCCGGAGCGGGCGCGAGGCCGCCAAGG
CCCGAGGCGTGAAGTTTGGCCCCCGCCCTACCCTCACCCCGGCACAGATCGCGCACGCCCGCGAGCTGAT
CGACCAGGAAGGCCGCACCGTGAAAGAGGCGGCTGCACTGCTTGGCGTGCATCGCTCGACCCTGTACCGC
GCACTTGAGCGCAGCGAGGAAGTGACGCCCACCGAGGCCAGGCGGCGCGGTGCCTTCCGTGAGGACGCAT
TGACCGAGGCCGACGCCCTGGCGGCCGCCGAGAATGAACGCCAAGAGGAACAAGCATGAAACCGCACCAG
GACGGCCAGGACGAACCGTTTTTCATTACCGAAGAGATCGAGGCGGAGATGATCGCGGCCGGGTACGTGT
TCGAGCCGCCCGCGCACGGCTCAACCGTGCGGCTGCATGAAATCCTGGCCGGTTTGTCTGATGCCAAGCT
GGCGGCCTGGCCGGCCAGCTTGGCCGCTGAAGAAACCGAGCGCCGCCGTCTAAAAAGGTGATGTGTATTT
GAGTAAAACAGCTTGCGTCATGCGGTCGCTGCGTATATGATGCGATGAGTAAATAAACAAATACGCAAGG
GGAACGCATGAAGGTTATCGCTGTACTTAACCAGAAAGGCGGGTCAGGCAAGACGACCATCGCAACCCAT
CTAGCCCGCGCCCTGCAACTCGCCGGGGCCGATGTTCTGTTAGTCGATTCCGATCCCCAGGGCAGTGCCC
GCGATTGGGCGGCCGTGCGGGAAGATCAACCGCTAACCGTTGTCGGCATCGACCGCCCGACGATTGACCG
CGACGTGAAGGCCATCGGCCGGCGCGACTTCGTAGTGATCGACGGAGCGCCCCAGGCGGCGGACTTGGCT
GTGTCCGCGATCAAGGCAGCCGACTTCGTGCTGATTCCGGTGCAGCCAAGCCCTTACGACATATGGGCCA
CCGCCGACCTGGTGGAGCTGGTTAAGCAGCGCATTGAGGTCACGGATGGAAGGCTACAAGCGGCCTTTGT
CGTGTCGCGGGCGATCAAAGGCACGCGCATCGGCGGTGAGGTTGCCGAGGCGCTGGCCGGGTACGAGCTG
CCCATTCTTGAGTCCCGTATCACGCAGCGCGTGAGCTACCCAGGCACTGCCGCCGCCGGCACAACCGTTC
TTGAATCAGAACCCGAGGGCGACGCTGCCCGCGAGGTCCAGGCGCTGGCCGCTGAAATTAAATCAAAACT
CATTTGAGTTAATGAGGTAAAGAGAAAATGAGCAAAAGCACAAACACGCTAAGTGCCGGCCGTCCGAGCG
CACGCAGCAGCAAGGCTGCAACGTTGGCCAGCCTGGCAGACACGCCAGCCATGAAGCGGGTCAACTTTCA
GTTGCCGGCGGAGGATCACACCAAGCTGAAGATGTACGCGGTACGCCAAGGCAAGACCATTACCGAGCTG
CTATCTGAATACATCGCGCAGCTACCAGAGTAAATGAGCAAATGAATAAATGAGTAGATGAATTTTAGCG
GCTAAAGGAGGCGGCATGGAAAATCAAGAACAACCAGGCACCGACGCCGTGGAATGCCCCATGTGTGGAG
GAACGGGCGGTTGGCCAGGCGTAAGCGGCTGGGTTGCCTGCCGGCCCTGCAATGGCACTGGAACCCCCAA
GCCCGAGGAATCGGCGTGAGCGGTCGCAAACCATCCGGCCCGGTACAAATCGGCGCGGCGCTGGGTGATG
ACCTGGTGGAGAAGTTGAAGGCCGCGCAGGCCGCCCAGCGGCAACGCATCGAGGCAGAAGCACGCCCCGG
TGAATCGTGGCAAGCGGCCGCTGATCGAATCCGCAAAGAATCCCGGCAACCGCCGGCAGCCGGTGCGCCG
TCGATTAGGAAGCCGCCCAAGGGCGACGAGCAACCAGATTTTTTCGTTCCGATGCTCTATGACGTGGGCA
CCCGCGATAGTCGCAGCATCATGGACGTGGCCGTTTTCCGTCTGTCGAAGCGTGACCGACGAGCTGGCGA
GGTGATCCGCTACGAGCTTCCAGACGGGCACGTAGAGGTTTCCGCAGGGCCGGCCGGCATGGCCAGTGTG
TGGGATTACGACCTGGTACTGATGGCGGTTTCCCATCTAACCGAATCCATGAACCGATACCGGGAAGGGA
AGGGAGACAAGCCCGGCCGCGTGTTCCGTCCACACGTTGCGGACGTACTCAAGTTCTGCCGGCGAGCCGA
TGGCGGAAAGCAGAAAGACGACCTGGTAGAAACCTGCATTCGGTTAAACACCACGCACGTTGCCATGCAG
CGTACGAAGAAGGCCAAGAACGGCCGCCTGGTGACGGTATCCGAGGGTGAAGCCTTGATTAGCCGCTACA
AGATCGTAAAGAGCGAAACCGGGCGGCCGGAGTACATCGAGATCGAGCTAGCTGATTGGATGTACCGCGA
GATCACAGAAGGCAAGAACCCGGACGTGCTGACGGTTCACCCCGATTACTTTTTGATCGATCCCGGCATC
GGCCGTTTTCTCTACCGCCTGGCACGCCGCGCCGCAGGCAAGGCAGAAGCCAGATGGTTGTTCAAGACGA
TCTACGAACGCAGTGGCAGCGCCGGAGAGTTCAAGAAGTTCTGTTTCACCGTGCGCAAGCTGATCGGGTC
AAATGACCTGCCGGAGTACGATTTGAAGGAGGAGGCGGGGCAGGCTGGCCCGATCCTAGTCATGCGCTAC
CGCAACCTGATCGAGGGCGAAGCATCCGCCGGTTCCTAATGTACGGAGCAGATGCTAGGGCAAATTGCCC
TAGCAGGGGAAAAAGGTCGAAAAGGCCTCTTTCCTGTGGATAGCACGTACATTGGGAACCCAAAGCCGTA
CATTGGGAACCGGAACCCGTACATTGGGAACCCAAAGCCGTACATTGGGAACCGGTCACACATGTAAGTG
ACTGATATAAAAGAGAAAAAAGGCGATTTTTCCGCCTAAAACTCTTTAAAACTTATTAAAACTCTTAAAA
CCCGCCTGGCCTGTGCATAACTGTCTGGCCAGCGCACAGCCGAAGAGCTGCAAAAAGCGCCTACCCTTCG
GTCGCTGCGCTCCCTACGCCCCGCCGCTTCGCGTCGGCCTATCGCGGCCGCTGGCCGCTCAAAAATGGCT
GGCCTACGGCCAGGCAATCTACCAGGGCGCGGACAAGCCGCGCCGTCGCCACTCGACCGCCGGCGCCCAC
ATCAAGGCACCCTGCCTCGCGCGTTTCGGTGATGACGGTGAAAACCTCTGACACATGCAGCTCCCGGAAA
CGGTCACAGCTTGTCTGTAAGCGGATGCCGGGAGCAGACAAGCGCGTCAGCGGGTGTTGGCGGGTGTCGG
GGCGCAGCCATGACCCAGTCACGTAGCGATAGCGGAGTGTATACTGGCTTAACTATGCGGCATCAGAGCA
GATTGTACTGAGAGTGCACCATATGCGGTGTGAAATACCGCACAGATGCGTAAGGAGAAAATACCGCATC
AGGCGCTCTTCCGCTTCCTCGCTCACTGACTCGCTGCGCTCGGTCGTTCGGCTGCGGCGAGCGGTATCAG
CTCACTCAAAGGCGGTAATACGGTTATCCACAGAATCAGGGGATAACGCAGGAAAGAACATGTGAGCAAA
AGGCCAGCAAAAGGCCAGGAACCGTAAAAAGGCCGCGTTGCTGGCGTTTTTCCATAGGCTCCGCCCCCCT
GACGAGCATCACAAAAATCGACGCTCAAGTCAGAGGTGGCGAAACCCGACAGGACTATAAAGATACCAGG
CGTTTCCCCCTGGAAGCTCCCTCGTGCGCTCTCCTGTTCCGACCCTGCCGCTTACCGGATACCTGTCCGC
CTTTCTCCCTTCGGGAAGCGTGGCGCTTTCTCATAGCTCACGCTGTAGGTATCTCAGTTCGGTGTAGGTC
GTTCGCTCCAAGCTGGGCTGTGTGCACGAACCCCCCGTTCAGCCCGACCGCTGCGCCTTATCCGGTAACT
ATCGTCTTGAGTCCAACCCGGTAAGACACGACTTATCGCCACTGGCAGCAGCCACTGGTAACAGGATTAG
CAGAGCGAGGTATGTAGGCGGTGCTACAGAGTTCTTGAAGTGGTGGCCTAACTACGGCTACACTAGAAGG
ACAGTATTTGGTATCTGCGCTCTGCTGAAGCCAGTTACCTTCGGAAAAAGAGTTGGTAGCTCTTGATCCG
GCAAACAAACCACCGCTGGTAGCGGTGGTTTTTTTGTTTGCAAGCAGCAGATTACGCGCAGAAAAAAAGG
ATCTCAAGAAGATCCTTTGATCTTTTCTACGGGGTCTGACGCTCAGTGGAACGAAAACTCACGTTAAGGG
ATTTTGGTCATGCATTCTAGGTACTAAAACAATTCATCCAGTAAAATATAATATTTTATTTTCTCCCAAT
CAGGCTTGATCCCCAGTAAGTCAAAAAATAGCTCGACATACTGTTCTTCCCCGATATCCTCCCTGATCGA
CCGGACGCAGAAGGCAATGTCATACCACTTGTCCGCCCTGCCGCTTCTCCCAAGATCAATAAAGCCACTT
ACTTTGCCATCTTTCACAAAGATGTTGCTGTCTCCCAGGTCGCCGTGGGAAAAGACAAGTTCCTCTTCGG
GCTTTTCCGTCTTTAAAAAATCATACAGCTCGCGCGGATCTTTAAATGGAGTGTCTTCTTCCCAGTTTTC
GCAATCCACATCGGCCAGATCGTTATTCAGTAAGTAATCCAATTCGGCTAAGCGGCTGTCTAAGCTATTC
GTATAGGGACAATCCGATATGTCGATGGAGTGAAAGAGCCTGATGCACTCCGCATACAGCTCGATAATCT
TTTCAGGGCTTTGTTCATCTTCATACTCTTCCGAGCAAAGGACGCCATCGGCCTCACTCATGAGCAGATT
GCTCCAGCCATCATGCCGTTCAAAGTGCAGGACCTTTGGAACAGGCAGCTTTCCTTCCAGCCATAGCATC
ATGTCCTTTTCCCGTTCCACATCATAGGTGGTCCCTTTATACCGGCTGTCCGTCATTTTTAAATATAGGT
TTTCATTTTCTCCCACCAGCTTATATACCTTAGCAGGAGACATTCCTTCCGTATCTTTTACGCAGCGGTA
TTTTTCGATCAGTTTTTTCAATTCCGGTGATATTCTCATTTTAGCCATTTATTATTTCCTTCCTCTTTTC
TACAGTATTTAAAGATACCCCAAGAAGCTAATTATAACAAGACGAACTCCAATTCACTGTTCCTTGCATT
CTAAAACCTTAAATACCAGAAAACAGCTTTTTCAAAGTTGTTTTCAAAGTTGGCGTATAACATAGTATCG
ACGGAGCCGATTTTGAAACCGCGGTGATCACAGGCAGCAACGCTCTGTCATCGTTACAATCAACATGCTA
CCCTCCGCGAGATCATCCGTGTTTCAAACCCGGCAGCTTAGTTGCCGTTCTTCCGAATAGCATCGGTAAC
ATGAGCAAAGTCTGCCGCCTTACAACGGCTCTCCCGCTGACGCCGTCCCGGACTGATGGGCTGCCTGTAT
CGAGTGGTGATTTTGTGCCGAGCTGCCGGTCGGGGAGCTGTTGGCTGGCTGGTGGCAGGATATATTGTGG
TGTAAACAAATTGACGCTTAGACAACTTAATAACACATTGCGGACGTTTTTAATGTACTGAATTAACGCC
GAATTAATTCGGGGGATCTGGATTTTAGTACTGGATTTTGGTTTTAGGAATTAGAAATTTTATTGATAGA
AGTATTTTACAAATACAAATACATACTAAGGGTTTCTTATATGCTCAACACATGAGCGAAACCCTATAGG
AACCCTAATTCCCTTATCTGGGAACTACTCACACATTATTATGGAGAAAATAGAGCTTGTCGATCGTTAA
TTAATCACCTCCAAGATCCCGGACGAGTGCTGGGGCGTCGGTTTCCACTATCGGCGAGTACTTCTACACA
GCCATCGGTCCAGACGGCCGCGCTTCTGCGGGCGATTTGTGTACGCCCGACAGTCCCGGCTCCGGATCGG
ACGATTGCGTCGCATCGACCCTGCGCCCAAGCTGCATCATCGAAATTGCCGTCAACCAAGCTCTGATAGA
GTTGGTCAAGACCAATGCGGAGCATATACGCCCGGAGCCGCGGCGATCCTGCAAGCTCCGGATGCCTCCG
CTCGAAGTAGCGCGTCTGCTGCTCCATACAAGCCAACCACGGCCTCCAGAAGAAGATGTTGGCGACCTCG
TATTGGGAATCCCCGAACATCGCCTCGCTCCAGTCAATGACCGCTGTTATGCGGCCATTGTCCGTCAGGA
CATTGTTGGAGCCGAAATCCGCGTGCACGAGGTGCCGGACTTCGGGGCAGTCCTCGGCCCAAAGCATCAG
CTCATCGAGAGCCTGCGCGACGGACGCACTGACGGTGTCGTCCATCACAGTTTGCCAGTGATACACATGG
GGATCAGCAATCGCGCATATGAAATCACGCCATGTAGTGTATTGACCGATTCCTTGCGGTCCGAATGGGC
CGAACCCGCTCGTCTGGCTAAGATCGGCCGCAGCGATCGCATCCATGGCCTCCGCGACCGGCTGCAGAAC
AGCGGGCAGTTCGGTTTCAGGCAGGTCTTGCAACGTGACACCCTGTGCACGGCGGGAGATGCAATAGGTC
AGGCTCTCGCTGAATTCCCCAATGTCAAGCACTTCCGGAATCGGGAGCGCGGCCGATGCAAAGTGCCGAT
AAACATAACGATCTTTGTAGAAACCATCGGCGCAGCTATTTACCCGCAGGACATATCCACGCCCTCCTAC
ATCGAAGCTGAAAGCACGAGATTCTTCGCCCTCCGAGAGCTGCATCAGGTCGGACACGCTGTCGAACTTT
TCGATCAGAAACTTCTCGACAGACGTCGCGGTGAGTTCAGGCTTTTTCATCCTAGGAGAGATAGATTTGT
AGAGAGAGACTGGTGATTTCAGCGTGTCCTCTCCAAATGAAATGAACTTCCTTATATAGAGGAAGGGTCT
TGCGAAGGATAGTGGGATTGTGCGTCATCCCTTACGTCAGTGGAGATATCACATCAATCCACTTGCTTTG
AAGACGTGGTTGGAACGTCTTCTTTTTCCACGATGCTCCTCGTGGGTGGGGGTCCATCTTTGGGACCACT
GTCGGCAGAGGCATCTTGAACGATAGCCTTTCCTTTATCGCAATGATGGCATTTGTAGGTGCCACCTTCC
TTTTCTACTGTCCTTTTGATGAAGTGACAGATAGCTGGGCAATGGAATCCGAGGAGGTTTCCCGATATTA
CCCTTTGTTGAAAAGTCTCAATAGCCCTTTGGTCTTCTGAGACTGTATCTTTGATATTCTTGGAGTAGAC
GAGAGTGTCGTGCTCCACCATGTTCACATCAATCCACTTGCTTTGAAGACGTGGTTGGAACGTCTTCTTT
TTCCACGATGCTCCTCGTGGGTGGGGGTCCATCTTTGGGACCACTGTCGGCAGAGGCATCTTGAACGATA
GCCTTTCCTTTATCGCAATGATGGCATTTGTAGGTGCCACCTTCCTTTTCTACTGTCCTTTTGATGAAGT
GACAGATAGCTGGGCAATGGAATCCGAGGAGGTTTCCCGATATTACCCTTTGTTGAAAAGTCTCAATAGC
CCTTTGGTCTTCTGAGACTGTATCTTTGATATTCTTGGAGTAGACGAGAGTGTCGTGCTCCACCATG
